Addgene plasmid #235106: VN1043 pB2Hws_v9_cI-Asf1B+rpoA-IP2
Purpose: Quantitative bacterial two-hybrid (qB2H). Expresses Asf1B and IP2.
Depositing lab: Oscar Ramos. Depositing organization: Commissariat Energie Atomique (CEA), Saclay. Publication: Optimized Quantitative Bacterial Two-Hybrid (qB2H) for Protein-Protein Interaction Assessment. Guyot A, Maillard E, Ferreira-Pinto K, Plancon-Arnould L, Nadaradjane AA, Guerois R, Ochsenbein F, Martin L, Ramos OHP. Comput Struct Biotechnol J. 2026 May 25;35(1):0098. doi: 10.34133/csbj.0098. eCollection 2026. PubMed 42199375.
Backbone
  Vector backbone: pAC
  Backbone size w/o insert (bp): 6519
  Vector type: Bacterial Expression, Synthetic Biology ; Quantitative bacterial two-hybrid (qB2H)
Growth in bacteria
  Bacterial resistance: Chloramphenicol, 25 μg/mL
  Growth temperature: 37°C
  Growth strain: SB39 (Addgene #235121)
  Growth instructions: Resistant to kanamycin (dependent on the interaction strength)
  Copy number: Low Copy
Gene/Insert 1
  Gene/Insert name: Asf1B (alt names: Anti-silencing function protein 1 homolog B; CCG1-interacting factor A-II)
  Species: H. sapiens (human)
  Insert size (bp): 483
  Entrez Gene: ASF1B (a.k.a. CIA-II)
  Promoter: lacUV5
  Cloning method: Restriction Enzyme; 5′ cloning site Acc65I (not destroyed); 3′ cloning site SacI (not destroyed)
  Sequencing primers: 5′ GATCAGGGATAGCGGTCAGG; 3′ TCCCCGTGGAGGTAATAATTGAC
Gene/Insert 2
  Gene/Insert name: IP2
  Species: Synthetic
  Insert size (bp): 102
  Promoter: lpp+lacUV5
  Tag / fusion protein: cI_E34P-rpoA (N terminal on insert)
  Cloning method: Restriction Enzyme; 5′ cloning site NotI (not destroyed); 3′ cloning site BamHI (not destroyed)
  Sequencing primers: 5′ GAACAGCGTACCGACCTGGAC; 3′ AAGTTGGCCCAGGGCT
Terms and licenses: Academic/Nonprofit Terms; Industry Terms: Not Available to Industry
Depositor comments: Please note that this plasmid may require a unique bacterial strain, so make sure to confirm that you can also obtain the appropriate growth strain. Please contact us or contact our distributors if you have any questions. Please visit https://doi.org/10.1101/2025.10.29.680610 for bioRxiv preprint.
How to cite: VN1043 pB2Hws_v9_cI-Asf1B+rpoA-IP2 was a gift from Oscar Ramos (Addgene plasmid # 235106 ; http://n2t.net/addgene:235106 ; RRID:Addgene_235106)
