[The description below was written by a language model from this plasmid's Addgene catalogue record and pLannotate feature annotations shown in this document.]
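Description:
VN1043 pB2Hws_v9_cI-Asf1B+rpoA-IP2 is a single-plasmid bacterial expression construct for a quantitative bacterial two-hybrid (qB2H) assay, built on a pAC backbone. It replicates in E. coli from a p15A origin (recorded as low copy), is maintained with chloramphenicol through a cat promoter–CmR cassette, and also carries an f1 origin. The record indicates it is propagated in a dedicated strain, SB39, so the system may depend on that host.

The plasmid encodes both interaction partners. On one strand, a lacUV5 promoter with a lac operator drives the phage λ cI repressor fused in frame to a 483 bp human ASF1B insert, a histone chaperone, placed between Acc65I and SacI sites. On the other strand, a second lacUV5/lac operator unit (catalogued as lpp+lacUV5) drives an rpoA fragment, from the α subunit of E. coli RNA polymerase, followed by the 102 bp synthetic IP2 insert cloned NotI to BamHI. IP2 itself is not annotated in the feature table. The catalogue lists the tag on IP2 as "cI_E34P-rpoA", whereas the plasmid name and the feature map place cI on Asf1B and rpoA on IP2; the E34P change cannot be verified from the annotations.

A reporter module lies between the two units: a partial lacUV5 promoter upstream of EGFP followed by KanR. In two-hybrid systems of this type, DNA-bound cI recruits RNA polymerase through the bait–prey contact with the rpoA fusion, activating a weak promoter. This fits the record's note that kanamycin resistance depends on interaction strength, with EGFP presumably providing a fluorescent readout. The construct is used to measure the Asf1B–IP2 interaction.
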