Features (pLannotate 1.2.2; 22 found; start..end, strand, type, name):
    133..235     +  promoter       cat promoter: promoter of the E. coli cat gene encoding chloramphenicol acetyltransferase
    236..895     +  CDS            CmR: chloramphenicol acetyltransferase; cat; confers resistance to chloramphenicol
   1194..1268    -  CDS            YPB2_ECOLX (fragment): Protein predicted: Swiss-Prot protein existence level 4. From Escherichia coli.
   1282..1746    -  CDS            ASF1B (fragment): ASF1B_HUMAN - Experimental evidence at protein level: Swiss-Prot protein existence level 1. Histone chaperone that facilitates histone deposition and histone exchange and removal during nucleosome assembly and disassembly. Cooperates with chromatin assembly factor 1 (CAF-1) to promote replication-dependent chromatin assembly. Does not participate in replication-independent nucleosome deposition which is mediated by ASF1A and HIRA. Required for spermatogenesis. From Homo sapiens (Human).
   1756..2466    -  CDS            λ repressor: phage λ repressor; cI
   2487..2503    -  protein_bind   lac operator: The lac repressor binds to the lac operator to inhibit transcription in E. coli. This inhibition can be relieved by adding lactose or isopropyl-β-D-thiogalactopyranoside (IPTG). lac repressor encoded by lacI
   2511..2541    -  promoter       lac UV5 promoter: E. coli lac promoter with an "up" mutation
   2569..2592    -  promoter       tet promoter (fragment): E. coli promoter for tetracycline efflux protein gene
   2697..2738    -  CDS            S-Tag (fragment): affinity and epitope tag derived from pancreatic ribonuclease A
   2893..2913    +  promoter       lac UV5 promoter (fragment): E. coli lac promoter with an "up" mutation
   2946..3662    +  CDS            EGFP: EGFP is a basic (constitutively fluorescent) green fluorescent protein published in 1996, derived from Aequorea victoria. It is reported to be a rapidly-maturing weak dimer with moderate acid sensitivity.
   3688..4497    +  CDS            KanR: aminoglycoside phosphotransferase; aph(3')-Ia; confers resistance to kanamycin in bacteria or G418 (Geneticin®) in eukaryotes
   4513..4570    -  promoter       AmpR promoter (fragment): bla
   4596..5049    -  rep_origin     f1 ori (sequence partly withheld): f1 bacteriophage origin of replication; arrow indicates direction of (+) strand synthesis
   5116..5143    -  terminator     T7Te terminator: phage T7 early transcription terminator
   5213..5758    +  rep_origin     p15A ori: Plasmids containing the medium-copy-number p15A origin of replication can be propagated in E. coli cells that contain a second plasmid with the ColE1 origin.
   5846..5886    +  rep_origin     RSF ori (fragment): Plasmids containing the RSF 1030 origin of replication can be propagated in E. coli cells that contain additional plasmids with compatible origins.
   5998..6028    +  promoter       lac UV5 promoter: E. coli lac promoter with an "up" mutation
   6036..6052    +  protein_bind   lac operator: The lac repressor binds to the lac operator to inhibit transcription in E. coli. This inhibition can be relieved by adding lactose or isopropyl-β-D-thiogalactopyranoside (IPTG). lac repressor encoded by lacI
   6072..6096    +  CDS            lacZα (fragment): LacZα fragment of β-galactosidase; lacZ fragment
   6122..6865    +  CDS            rpoA (fragment): RPOA_ECO24 - Experimental evidence at protein level: Swiss-Prot protein existence level 1. DNA-dependent RNA polymerase catalyzes the transcription of DNA into RNA using the four ribonucleoside triphosphates as substrates. From Escherichia coli O139:H28 (strain E24377A / ETEC).
   7043..12      -  mobile_element IS1 (fragment) (across the origin): prokaryotic transposable element IS1
>Addgene plasmid #235106 | VN1043 pB2Hws_v9_cI-Asf1B+rpoA-IP2 | addgene full sequence | sequence record 484987 | Addgene NGS Result
GGCAGCATCACCCGACGCACTTTGCGCCGAATAAATACCTGTGACGGAAGATCACTTCGCAGAATAAATA
AATCCTGGTGTCCCTGTTGATACCGGGAAGCCCTGGGCCAACTTTTGGCGAAAATGAGACGTTGATCGGC
ACGTAAGAGGTTCCAACTTTCACCATAATGAAATAAGATCACTACCGGGCGTATTTTTTGAGTTATCGAG
ATTTTCAGGAGCTAAGGAAGCTAAAATGGAGAAAAAAATCACTGGATATACCACCGTTGATATATCCCAA
TGGCATCGTAAAGAACATTTTGAGGCATTTCAGTCAGTTGCTCAATGTACCTATAACCAGACCGTTCAGC
TGGATATTACGGCCTTTTTAAAGACCGTAAAGAAAAATAAGCACAAGTTTTATCCGGCCTTTATTCACAT
TCTTGCCCGCCTGATGAATGCTCATCCGGAATTCCGTATGGCAATGAAAGACGGTGAGCTGGTGATATGG
GATAGTGTTCACCCTTGTTACACCGTTTTCCATGAGCAAACTGAAACGTTTTCATCGCTCTGGAGTGAAT
ACCACGACGATTTCCGGCAGTTTCTACACATATATTCGCAAGATGTGGCGTGTTACGGTGAAAACCTGGC
CTATTTCCCTAAAGGGTTTATTGAGAATATGTTTTTCGTCTCAGCCAATCCCTGGGTGAGTTTCACCAGT
TTTGATTTAAACGTGGCCAATATGGACAACTTCTTCGCCCCCGTTTTCACCATGGGCAAATATTATACGC
AAGGCGACAAGGTGCTGATGCCGCTGGCGATTCAGGTTCATCATGCCGTTTGTGATGGCTTCCATGTCGG
CAGAATGCTTAATGAATTACAACAGTACTGCGATGAGTGGCAGGGCGGGGCGTAATTTTTTTAAGGCAGT
TATTGGTGCCCTTAAACGCCTGGTTGCTACGCCTGAATAAGTGATAATAAGCGGATGAATGGCAGAAATT
CGAAAGCAAATTCGACCCGGTCGTCGGTTCAGGGCAGGGTCGTTAAATAGCCGCTTATGTCTATTGCTGG
TTTACCGGTTTATTGACTACCGGAAGCAGTGTGACCGTGTGCTTCTCAAATGCCTGAGGCCAGTTTGCTC
AGGCTCTCCCCGTGGAGGTAATAATTGACGATATGATCATTTATTCTGCCTCCCAGAGCCTGATAAAAAC
GGTTAGCGCTTCGTTAATACAGATGTAGGTGTTCCACAGGGTAGCCAGCAGCATCCTGCGATGCAGATCT
GTAAGGTAAGAGCTCTTATCAGTTATCCCAATTGATATGGAAGCGGGTAACACGCGGATTGGATGCCAGA
ATGTTGCGTTGCAGCTGACTAAAATCCGGTTTCATCGGCGGATTTTCACGCAGTTCCGGGTTCAGGTATT
CATTGTTAACGTAATAACCCACGCGGATGAATTCCTGGCCGTGATACGTGCAGGTAATCAGAACCACCGT
GACACCAACTGCGTCGGTTTCCGGAATCAGCGACGGGTTCGGAGCATCTGCTTGGAAAACAAACATATGA
CGACCTGCCGGGACCGGGCCCACCAGGACTGAGTCCAGGATCTGATCAAATTCTTCAGATTCCGCGCTGC
CCACATAGATAATTTTCCATTCCAGGTCATCGGCCAGCGCTTCGGAACATTCAAACGAGATTTCAAAGCG
GAACGGGCTATGGAACGGGGACGGATTTTCCAGCACTGCCACATTCAGCACCGAGACTTTCGCCATTGCG
GTACCGCCAAACGTCTCTTCAGGCCACTGACTAGCGATAACTTTCCCCACAACGGAACAACTCTCATTGC
ATGGGATCATTGGGTACTGTGGGTTTAGTGGTTGTAAAAACACCTGACCGCTATCCCTGATCAGTTTCTT
GAAGGTAAACTCATCACCCCCAAGTCTGGCTATGCAGAAATCACCTGGCTCAACAGCCTGCTCAGGGTCA
ACGAGAATTAACATTCCGTCAGGAAAGCTTGGCTTGGAGCCTGTTGGTGCGGTCATGGAATTACCTTCAA
CCTCAAGCCAGAATGCAGAATCACTGGCTTTTTTGGTTGTGCTTACCCATCTCTCCGCATCACCTTTGGT
AAAGGTTCTAAGCTCAGGTGAGAACATCCCTGCCTGAACATGAGAAAAAACAGGGTACTCATACTCACTT
CTAAGTGACGGCTGCATACTAACCGCTTCATACATCTCGTAGATTTCTCTGGCGATTGAAGGGCTAAATT
CTTCAACGCTAACTTTGAGAATTTTTGCAAGCAATGCGGCGTTATAAGCATTTAATGCATTGATGCCATT
AAATAAAGCACCAACGCCTGACTGCCCCATCCCCATCTTGTCTGCGACAGACGGCTGGGATAAGCCAAGT
TCATTTTTCTTTTTTTCATAAATTGCTTTAAGGCGACGTGCGTCCTCAAGCTGCTCTTGTGTTAATGGTT
TCTTTTTTGTGCTCATACGCTGTTTCCTGTGTGAAATTGTTATCCGCTCACAATTCCACACATTATACGA
GCCGGAAGCATAAAGTGTAAAGCCTGGGGTGCCTAATGAGTGAGAATTAGCTTATCGATGATAAGCTGTC
AAACATGAGAATTACAACTTATATCGTATGGGGCTGACTTCAGGTGCTACATTTGAAGAGATAAATTGCA
CTGAAATCTAGATGTCTCCAGACCGCTAGTAGACGAGTCCATGTGCTGGCGTTCAAATTTCGCAGCAGCG
GTTTCTTTACCAGACTCGAGAGCGAGGCTCTTCAAGCTCGCAAAATTGCTCTTCAAGCTCGCAAAAAACC
CCGCCCCTGACAGGGCGGGGTTTTTTCGCGTTCGATCCCGCGAAATTTAATTAACCAACACCGCCAGAGA
TACATTAGGCACCCCAGGCTTGACACTTTATGCTTCCGGCTCGGATACTGTGTGGAATTGAAAGAGGAAC
GTACGATGGTCAGTAAAGGCGAAGAGTTGTTTACGGGTGTAGTACCGATTTTAGTGGAACTCGATGGAGA
TGTGAATGGGCATAAATTTTCGGTTTCAGGTGAAGGTGAAGGAGATGCCACCTATGGCAAACTGACGCTG
AAGTTCATCTGTACGACAGGCAAACTGCCTGTTCCGTGGCCAACACTGGTTACTACGCTGACCTATGGCG
TTCAATGCTTTTCGCGTTATCCGGACCACATGAAACAGCATGACTTCTTTAAATCCGCGATGCCTGAAGG
TTACGTACAAGAACGCACCATCTTCTTCAAAGATGACGGGAACTACAAAACCCGTGCAGAGGTCAAATTT
GAGGGTGACACCCTTGTGAATCGGATTGAGCTGAAAGGCATTGACTTTAAAGAAGATGGCAACATTCTGG
GTCATAAACTGGAGTACAACTACAACAGCCATAACGTGTATATCATGGCGGACAAACAGAAGAATGGGAT
CAAAGTGAATTTCAAGATTCGCCACAACATTGAAGATGGTAGTGTGCAGTTAGCCGACCACTATCAGCAG
AATACCCCGATTGGCGATGGCCCAGTCTTGCTGCCGGATAATCATTACCTTAGCACCCAATCTGCGTTAA
GCAAAGATCCCAACGAAAAGCGCGATCACATGGTCCTCCTGGAATTTGTGACTGCTGCAGGCATCACTTT
GGGTATGGATGAACTGTATAAGTGAAATTCCTGGTCCAGGAATTTCACATATTCAACGGGAAACGTCTTG
CTCTAGGCCGCGATTAAATTCCAACATGGATGCTGATTTATATGGGTATAAATGGGCTCGCGATAATGTC
GGGCAATCAGGTGCGACAATCTATCGATTGTATGGGAAGCCCGATGCGCCAGAGTTGTTTCTGAAACATG
GCAAAGGTAGCGTTGCCAATGATGTTACAGATGAGATGGTCAGACTAAACTGGCTGACGGAATTTATGCC
TCTTCCGACCATCAAGCATTTTATCCGTACTCCTGATGATGCATGGTTACTCACCACTGCGATCCCCGGG
AAAACAGCATTCCAGGTATTAGAAGAATATCCTGATTCAGGTGAAAATATTGTTGATGCGCTGGCAGTGT
TCCTGCGCCGGTTGCATTCGATTCCTGTTTGTAATTGTCCTTTTAACAGCGATCGCGTATTTCGTCTCGC
TCAGGCGCAATCACGAATGAATAACGGTTTGGTTGATGCGAGTGATTTTGATGACGAGCGTAATGGCTGG
CCTGTTGAACAAGTCTGGAAAGAAATGCATAAACTTTTGCCATTCTCACCGGATTCAGTCGTCACTCATG
GTGATTTCTCACTTGATAACCTTATTTTTGACGAGGGGAAATTAATAGGTTGTATTGATGTTGGACGAGT
CGGAATCGCAGACCGATACCAGGATCTTGCCATCCTATGGAACTGCCTCGGTGAGTTTTCTCCTTCATTA
CAGAAACGGCTTTTTCAAAAATATGGTATTGATAATCCTGATATGAATAAATTGCAGTTTCATTTGATGC
TCGATGAGTTTTTCTAAGACTAGTGAATTAATTCATGAGCGGATACATATTTGAATGTATTTAGAAAAAT
AAACAAATAGGGGTTCCGCGCACATTTCCCCGAAAAGTGCCACCTAAATTGTAAGCGTTAATATTTTGTT
AAAATTCGCGTTAAATTTTTGTTAAATCAGCTCATTTTTTAACCAATAGGCCGAAATCGGCAAAATCCCT
TATAAATCAAAAGAATAGACCGAGATAGGGT
[37 nt withheld, positions 4722-4758]
AAAGAACGTGGACTCCAACGTCAAAGG
[49 nt withheld, positions 4786-4834]
T
[41 nt withheld, positions 4836-4876]
T
[49 nt withheld, positions 4878-4926]
G
[122 nt withheld, positions 4928-5049]
AGATCTAAATAATAAAAAAGCCGGATTAATAATCTGGCTTTTTATATTCTCTCTCTAGTATATAAACGCA
GAAAGGCCCACCCGAAGGTGAGCCAGTGTGACGAACCCCCGCCTCAGAGTGGGAAAGCTAGAAATATTTT
ATCTGATTAATAAGATGATCTTCTTGAGATCGTTTTGGTCTGCGCGTAATCTCTTGCTCTGAAAACGAAA
AAACCGCCTTGCAGGGCGGTTTTTCGAAGGTTCTCTGAGCTACCAACTCTTTGAACCGAGGTAACTGGCT
TGGAGGAGCGCAGTCACCAAAACTTGTCCTTTCAGTTTAGCCTTAACCGGCGCATGACTTCAAGACTAAC
TCCTCTAAATCAATTACCAGTGGCTGCTGCCAGTGGTGCTTTTGCATGTCTTTCCGGGTTGGACTCAAGA
CGATAGTTACCGGATAAGGCGCAGCGGTCGGACTGAACGGGGGGTTCGTGCATACAGTCCAGCTTGGAGC
GAACTGCCTACCCGGAACTGAGTGTCAGGCGTGGAATGAGACAAACGCGGCCATAACAGCGGAATGACAC
CGGTAAACCGAAAGGCAGGAACAGGAGAGCGCACGAGGGAGCCGCCAGGGGGAAACGCCTGGTATCTTTA
TAGTCCTGTCGGGTTTCGCCACCACTGATTTGAGCGTCAGATTTCGTGATGCTTGTCAGGGGGGCGGAGC
CTATGGAAAAACGGCTTTGCCGCGGCCCTCTCACTTCCCTGTTAAGTATCTTCCTGGCATCTTCCAGGAA
ATCTCCGCCCCGTTCGTAAGCCATTTCCGCTCTCCGCAGTCGAACGACCGAGCGTAGCGAGTCAGTGCGA
ACGATCAAAAATAAGTGCCTTCCCATCAAAAAAATATTGACAACATAAAAAACTTTGTGTTATACTTGTA
ACGCTACATGGAGATTAACTCAATCTAGCTAGAGAGGCTTTACACTTTATGCTTCCGGCTCGTATAATGT
GTGGAATTGTGAGCGGATAACAATTTCACACAGGAAACAGCTATGACCATGATTACGGATTCACTGGAAC
TCTAGACCAAAGAGAGGACACAATGCAGGGTTCTGTGACAGAGTTTCTAAAACCGCGCCTGGTTGATATC
GAGCAAGTGAGTTCGACGCACGCCAAGGTGACCCTTGAGCCTTTAGAGCGTGGCTTTGGCCATACTCTGG
GTAACGCACTGCGCCGTATTCTGCTCTCATCGATGCCGGGTTGCGCGGTGACCGAGGTTGAGATTGATGG
TGTACTACATGAGTACAGCACCAAAGAAGGCGTTCAGGAAGATATCCTGGAAATCCTGCTCAACCTGAAA
GGGCTGGCGGTGAGAGTTCAGGGCAAAGATGAAGTTATTCTTACCTTGAATAAATCTGGCATTGGCCCTG
TGACTGCAGCCGATATCACCCACGACGGTGATGTCGAAATCGTCAAGCCGCAGCACGTGATCTGCCACCT
GACCGATGAGAACGCGTCTATTAGCATGCGTATCAAAGTTCAGCGCGGTCGTGGTTATGTGCCGGCTTCT
ACCCGAATTCATTCGGAAGAAGATGAGCGCCCAATCGGCCGTCTGCTGGTCGACGCATGCTACAGCCCTG
TGGAGCGTATTGCCTACAATGTTGAAGCAGCGCGTGTAGAACAGCGTACCGACCTGGACAAGCTGGTCAT
CGAAATGGAAACCAACGGCACAATCGATCCTGAAGAGGCGATTCGTCGTGCGGCAACCATTCTGGCTGAA
CAACTGGAAGCTTTCGTTGACTTACGTGATGTACGTCAGCCTGAAGTGAAAGAAGAGAAACCAGAGGCGG
CCGCAGGCGCGATGGGCACCATCATGCCGAAAGATATCCAGCTGGCGCGTCGTATCCGTGGCGCGGGCGG
CCGTACCCTGTACGGCTTTGGCTGAGGATCCTCTACGCCGGACGCACTCGGTTCCAAAAAAAAAAAAAAA
GACGCTGAAAAGCGTCTTTTTTTTTTTTGGTCCCCACTGGAGCACCTCAAAAACACCATCATACACTAAA
TCAGTAAGTT
