>Addgene plasmid #235106 | VN1043 pB2Hws_v9_cI-Asf1B+rpoA-IP2 | depositor partial sequence | sequence record 462562 | cI_E34P-Asf1B
ATGAGCACAAAAAAGAAACCATTAACACAAGAGCAGCTTGAGGACGCACGTCGCCTTAAAGCAATTTATG
AAAAAAAGAAAAATGAACTTGGCTTATCCCAGCCGTCTGTCGCAGACAAGATGGGGATGGGGCAGTCAGG
CGTTGGTGCTTTATTTAATGGCATCAATGCATTAAATGCTTATAACGCCGCATTGCTTGCAAAAATTCTC
AAAGTTAGCGTTGAAGAATTTAGCCCTTCAATCGCCAGAGAAATCTACGAGATGTATGAAGCGGTTAGTA
TGCAGCCGTCACTTAGAAGTGAGTATGAGTACCCTGTTTTTTCTCATGTTCAGGCAGGGATGTTCTCACC
TGAGCTTAGAACCTTTACCAAAGGTGATGCGGAGAGATGGGTAAGCACAACCAAAAAAGCCAGTGATTCT
GCATTCTGGCTTGAGGTTGAAGGTAATTCCATGACCGCACCAACAGGCTCCAAGCCAAGCTTTCCTGACG
GAATGTTAATTCTCGTTGACCCTGAGCAGGCTGTTGAGCCAGGTGATTTCTGCATAGCCAGACTTGGGGG
TGATGAGTTTACCTTCAAGAAACTGATCAGGGATAGCGGTCAGGTGTTTTTACAACCACTAAACCCACAG
TACCCAATGATCCCATGCAATGAGAGTTGTTCCGTTGTGGGGAAAGTTATCGCTAGTCAGTGGCCTGAAG
AGACGTTTGGCGGTACCGCAATGGCGAAAGTCTCGGTGCTGAATGTGGCAGTGCTGGAAAATCCGTCCCC
GTTCCATAGCCCGTTCCGCTTTGAAATCTCGTTTGAATGTTCCGAAGCGCTGGCCGATGACCTGGAATGG
AAAATTATCTATGTGGGCAGCGCGGAATCTGAAGAATTTGATCAGATCCTGGACTCAGTCCTGGTGGGCC
CGGTCCCGGCAGGTCGTCATATGTTTGTTTTCCAAGCAGATGCTCCGAACCCGTCGCTGATTCCGGAAAC
CGACGCAGTTGGTGTCACGGTGGTTCTGATTACCTGCACGTATCACGGCCAGGAATTCATCCGCGTGGGT
TATTACGTTAACAATGAATACCTGAACCCGGAACTGCGTGAAAATCCGCCGATGAAACCGGATTTTAGTC
AGCTGCAACGCAACATTCTGGCATCCAATCCGCGTGTTACCCGCTTCCATATCAATTGGGATAACTGA
