>Addgene plasmid #235106 | VN1043 pB2Hws_v9_cI-Asf1B+rpoA-IP2 | depositor partial sequence | sequence record 462563 | RpoA-IP2
ATGCAGGGTTCTGTGACAGAGTTTCTAAAACCGCGCCTGGTTGATATCGAGCAAGTGAGTTCGACGCACG
CCAAGGTGACCCTTGAGCCTTTAGAGCGTGGCTTTGGCCATACTCTGGGTAACGCACTGCGCCGTATTCT
GCTCTCATCGATGCCGGGTTGCGCGGTGACCGAGGTTGAGATTGATGGTGTACTACATGAGTACAGCACC
AAAGAAGGCGTTCAGGAAGATATCCTGGAAATCCTGCTCAACCTGAAAGGGCTGGCGGTGAGAGTTCAGG
GCAAAGATGAAGTTATTCTTACCTTGAATAAATCTGGCATTGGCCCTGTGACTGCAGCCGATATCACCCA
CGACGGTGATGTCGAAATCGTCAAGCCGCAGCACGTGATCTGCCACCTGACCGATGAGAACGCGTCTATT
AGCATGCGTATCAAAGTTCAGCGCGGTCGTGGTTATGTGCCGGCTTCTACCCGAATTCATTCGGAAGAAG
ATGAGCGCCCAATCGGCCGTCTGCTGGTCGACGCATGCTACAGCCCTGTGGAGCGTATTGCCTACAATGT
TGAAGCAGCGCGTGTAGAACAGCGTACCGACCTGGACAAGCTGGTCATCGAAATGGAAACCAACGGCACA
ATCGATCCTGAAGAGGCGATTCGTCGTGCGGCAACCATTCTGGCTGAACAACTGGAAGCTTTCGTTGACT
TACGTGATGTACGTCAGCCTGAAGTGAAAGAAGAGAAACCAGAGGCGGCCGCAGGCGCGATGGGCACCAT
CATGCCGAAAGATATCCAGCTGGCGCGTCGTATCCGTGGCGCGGGCGGCCGTACCCTGTACGGCTTTGGC
TGA
